Addgene plasmid #100789: DsRed-CPI-17-T38E-NES
Purpose: Mammalian expression of Fluorescent CPI-17 phospho mimetic cytosolic
Depositing lab: Joseph Gordon. Depositing organization: University of Manitoba.
Backbone
  Vector backbone: pcDNA3.1(+)
  Backbone size w/o insert (bp): 5400
  Vector type: Mammalian Expression
Growth in bacteria
  Bacterial resistance: Ampicillin, 100 μg/mL
  Growth temperature: 37°C
  Growth strain: DH5alpha
  Copy number: High Copy
Gene/Insert
  Gene/Insert name: CPI-17-T38E-NES
  Species: H. sapiens (human)
  Insert size (bp): 480
  Mutation: T38E
  Entrez Gene: PPP1R14A (a.k.a. PPP1INL)
  Promoter: CMV
  Tag / fusion protein: DsRed (N terminal on insert)
  Cloning method: Restriction Enzyme; 5′ cloning site BamHI (not destroyed); 3′ cloning site XhoI (not destroyed)
  Sequencing primers: 5′ T7; 3′ Sp6
Terms and licenses: Academic/Nonprofit Terms; Industry Terms: Not Available to Industry
How to cite: DsRed-CPI-17-T38E-NES was a gift from Joseph Gordon (Addgene plasmid # 100789 ; http://n2t.net/addgene:100789 ; RRID:Addgene_100789)
