[The description below was written by a language model from this plasmid's Addgene catalogue record and pLannotate feature annotations shown in this document.]
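Description:
DsRed-CPI-17-T38E-NES is a mammalian expression plasmid built on the pcDNA3.1(+) backbone, with a sequenced length of about 6.5 kb. It is maintained in E. coli as a high-copy plasmid through a ColE1/pUC-type origin and selected with ampicillin via the β-lactamase gene. An f1 origin is also present. For mammalian cells, the backbone carries an SV40 promoter-driven NeoR/KanR cassette with an SV40 polyadenylation signal, which would permit G418 selection of stable transfectants. Several short annotations (a truncated HIV-1 LTR fragment, ble and lacI fragments, lac promoter/operator elements) look like backbone remnants or partial sequence matches rather than functional parts of the design.

The payload is a single fusion open reading frame transcribed from the CMV immediate-early enhancer and promoter and terminated by the bovine growth hormone poly(A) signal. DsRed2, a constitutively red fluorescent protein, sits at the N terminus, followed by human CPI-17 (PPP1R14A), cloned between BamHI and XhoI sites. CPI-17 is an inhibitor of the protein phosphatase 1 catalytic subunit, and its potency rises more than a thousand-fold when it is phosphorylated, making it a molecular switch in smooth muscle contraction. The T38E substitution is described as a phosphomimetic, intended to imitate the phosphorylated, active state. According to the catalogue entry, the insert also carries a nuclear export signal (NES) to hold the protein in the cytosol, although the feature table does not annotate this element separately. Flanking T7 and SP6 promoters serve as sequencing primer sites. The construct is intended for expressing and visualising a cytosolically restricted, constitutively active-like CPI-17 in mammalian cells.
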