Features (pLannotate 1.2.2; 22 found; start..end, strand, type, name):
     35..414     +  enhancer       CMV enhancer: human cytomegalovirus immediate early enhancer
    415..618     +  promoter       CMV promoter: human cytomegalovirus (CMV) immediate early promoter
    614..647     +  LTR            5' LTR (truncated) (fragment): truncated 5' long terminal repeat (LTR) from HIV-1
    663..681     +  promoter       T7 promoter: promoter for bacteriophage T7 RNA polymerase
    701..1375    +  CDS            DsRed2: DsRed2 is a basic (constitutively fluorescent) red fluorescent protein published in 2006, derived from Discosoma sp..
   1382..1822    +  CDS            PPP1R14A: PP14A_HUMAN - Also known as CPI17, PPP1INL. Experimental evidence at protein level: Swiss-Prot protein existence level 1. Inhibitor of PPP1CA. Has over 1000-fold higher inhibitory activity when phosphorylated, creating a molecular switch for regulating the phosphorylation status of PPP1CA substrates and smooth muscle contraction. From Homo sapiens (Human).
   1889..1907    -  promoter       SP6 promoter: promoter for bacteriophage SP6 RNA polymerase
   1933..2157    +  polyA_signal   bGH poly(A) signal: bovine growth hormone polyadenylation signal
   2161..2182    +  promoter       SV40 promoter (fragment): SV40 enhancer and early promoter
   2203..2631    +  rep_origin     f1 ori (sequence partly withheld): f1 bacteriophage origin of replication; arrow indicates direction of (+) strand synthesis
   2645..2974    +  promoter       SV40 promoter: SV40 enhancer and early promoter
   3041..3835    +  CDS            NeoR/KanR: aminoglycoside phosphotransferase from Tn5; aph(3')-II (or nptII); confers resistance to neomycin, kanamycin, and G418 (Geneticin®)
   3856..4014    +  CDS            ble (fragment): BLE_KLEPN - Experimental evidence at protein level: Swiss-Prot protein existence level 1. Binding protein with a strong affinity to the bleomycin family of antibiotics. Binds to CL990; an antimitotic-antibiotic compound. From Klebsiella pneumoniae.
   4009..4130    +  polyA_signal   SV40 poly(A) signal: SV40 polyadenylation signal
   4203..4219    -  protein_bind   lac operator: The lac repressor binds to the lac operator to inhibit transcription in E. coli. This inhibition can be relieved by adding lactose or isopropyl-β-D-thiogalactopyranoside (IPTG). lac repressor encoded by lacI
   4227..4257    -  promoter       lac promoter: promoter for the E. coli lac operon
   4272..4293    -  protein_bind   CAP binding site: CAP binding activates transcription in the presence of cAMP. E. coli catabolite activator protein
   4306..4398    -  CDS            lacI (fragment): lac repressor; lacI; The lac repressor binds to the lac operator to inhibit transcription in E. coli. This inhibition can be relieved by adding lactose or isopropyl-β-D-thiogalactopyranoside (IPTG).
   4581..5169    -  rep_origin     ori: high-copy-number ColE1/pMB1/pBR322/pUC origin of replication
   5340..6200    -  CDS            AmpR: β-lactamase; bla; confers resistance to ampicillin, carbenicillin, and related antibiotics
   6201..6305    -  promoter       AmpR promoter: bla
   6364..6416    -  misc_feature   bom (fragment): basis of mobility region from pBR322
>Addgene plasmid #100789 | DsRed-CPI-17-T38E-NES | addgene full sequence | sequence record 193220 | Addgene NGS Result
CTGCTTCGCGATGTACGGGCCAGATATACGCGTTGACATTGATTATTGACTAGTTATTAATAGTAATCAA
TTACGGGGTCATTAGTTCATAGCCCATATATGGAGTTCCGCGTTACATAACTTACGGTAAATGGCCCGCC
TGGCTGACCGCCCAACGACCCCCGCCCATTGACGTCAATAATGACGTATGTTCCCATAGTAACGCCAATA
GGGACTTTCCATTGACGTCAATGGGTGGAGTATTTACGGTAAACTGCCCACTTGGCAGTACATCAAGTGT
ATCATATGCCAAGTACGCCCCCTATTGACGTCAATGACGGTAAATGGCCCGCCTGGCATTATGCCCAGTA
CATGACCTTATGGGACTTTCCTACTTGGCAGTACATCTACGTATTAGTCATCGCTATTACCATGGTGATG
CGGTTTTGGCAGTACATCAATGGGCGTGGATAGCGGTTTGACTCACGGGGATTTCCAAGTCTCCACCCCA
TTGACGTCAATGGGAGTTTGTTTTGGCACCAAAATCAACGGGACTTTCCAAAATGTCGTAACAACTCCGC
CCCATTGACGCAAATGGGCGGTAGGCGTGTACGGTGGGAGGTCTATATAAGCAGAGCTCTCTGGCTAACT
AGAGAACCCACTGCTTACTGGCTTATCGAAATTAATACGACTCACTATAGGGAGACCCAAGCTTGGTACC
ATGGCCTCCTCCGAGAACGTCATCACCGAGTTCATGCGCTTCAAGGTGCGCATGGAGGGCACCGTGAACG
GCCACGAGTTCGAGATCGAGGGCGAGGGCGAGGGCCGCCCCTACGAGGGCCACAACACCGTGAAGCTGAA
GGTGACCAAGGGCGGCCCCCTGCCCTTCGCCTGGGACATCCTGTCCCCCCAGTTCCAGTACGGCTCCAAG
GTGTACGTGAAGCACCCCGCCGACATCCCCGACTACAAGAAGCTGTCCTTCCCCGAGGGCTTCAAGTGGG
AGCGCGTGATGAACTTCGAGGACGGCGGCGTGGCGACCGTGACCCAGGACTCCTCCCTGCAGGACGGCTG
CTTCATCTACAAGGTGAAGTTCATCGGCGTGAACTTCCCCTCCGACGGCCCCGTGATGCAGAAGAAGACC
ATGGGCTGGGAGGCCTCCACCGAGCGCCTGTACCCCCGCGACGGCGTGCTGAAGGGCGAGACCCACAAGG
CCCTGAAGCTGAAGGACGGCGGCCACTACCTGGTGGAGTTCAAGTCCATCTACATGGCCAAGAAGCCCGT
GCAGCTGCCCGGCTACTACTACGTGGACGCCAAGCTGGACATCACCTCCCACAACGAGGACTACACCATC
GTGGAGCAGTACGAGCGCACCGAGGGCCGCCACCACCTGTTCCTGGAATTCATGGCAGCTCAGCGGCTGG
GCAAGCGCGTGCTGAGCAAGCTGCAGTCTCCATCGCGGGCCCGCGGGCCAGGGGGCAGTCCCGGGGGGCT
GCAGAAGCGGCACGCGCGCGTCGAGGTCAAGTATGACCGGCGGGAGCTGCAGCGGCGGCTGGACGTGGAG
AAGTGGATCGACGGGCGCCTGGAGGAGCTGTACCGCGGCATGGAGGCAGACATGCCCGATGAGATCAACA
TTGATGAATTGTTGGAGTTAGAGAGTGAAGAGGAGAGAAGCCGGAAAATCCAGGGACTCCTGAAGTCATG
TGGGAAACCTGTCGAGGACTTCATCCAGGAGCTGCTGGCAAAGCTTCAAGGCCTCCACAGGCAGCCCGGC
CTCCGCCAGCCAAGCCCCTCCCACGACGGCAGCCTCAGCCCCCTCCAGGACCGGGCCCGGACTGCTCACC
CCCTGGCCCTGAAGCTGGCCGGCCTGGACATCGGCAGCTGACTCGAGCATGCATCTAGAGGGCCCTATTC
TATAGTGTCACCTAAATGCTAGAGCTCGCTGATCAGCCTCGACTGTGCCTTCTAGTTGCCAGCCATCTGT
TGTTTGCCCCTCCCCCGTGCCTTCCTTGACCCTGGAAGGTGCCACTCCCACTGTCCTTTCCTAATAAAAT
GAGGAAATTGCATCGCATTGTCTGAGTAGGTGTCATTCTATTCTGGGGGGTGGGGTGGGGCAGGACAGCA
AGGGGGAGGATTGGGAAGACAATAGCAGGCATGCTGGGGATGCGGTGGGCTCTATGGCTTCTGAGGCGGA
AAGAACCAGCTGGGGCTCTAGGGGGTATCCCC
[124 nt withheld, positions 2203-2326]
C
[91 nt withheld, positions 2328-2418]
A
[49 nt withheld, positions 2420-2468]
CCTTTGACGTTGGAGTCCACGTTCTTT
[37 nt withheld, positions 2496-2532]
ACCCTATCTCGGTCTATTCTTTTGATTTATAAGGGATTTTGCCGATTTCGGCCTATTGGTTAAAAAATGA
GCTGATTTAACAAAAATTTAACGCGAATTAATTCTGTGGAATGTGTGTCAGTTAGGGTGTGGAAAGTCCC
CAGGCTCCCCAGCAGGCAGAAGTATGCAAAGCATGCATCTCAATTAGTCAGCAACCAGGTGTGGAAAGTC
CCCAGGCTCCCCAGCAGGCAGAAGTATGCAAAGCATGCATCTCAATTAGTCAGCAACCATAGTCCCGCCC
CTAACTCCGCCCATCCCGCCCCTAACTCCGCCCAGTTCCGCCCATTCTCCGCCCCATGGCTGACTAATTT
TTTTTATTTATGCAGAGGCCGAGGCCGCCTCTGCCTCTGAGCTATTCCAGAAGTAGTGAGGAGGCTTTTT
TGGAGGCCTAGGCTTTTGCAAAAAGCTCCCGGGAGCTTGTATATCCATTTTCGGATCTGATCAAGAGACA
GGATGAGGATCGTTTCGCATGATTGAACAAGATGGATTGCACGCAGGTTCTCCGGCCGCTTGGGTGGAGA
GGCTATTCGGCTATGACTGGGCACAACAGACAATCGGCTGCTCTGATGCCGCCGTGTTCCGGCTGTCAGC
GCAGGGGCGCCCGGTTCTTTTTGTCAAGACCGACCTGTCCGGTGCCCTGAATGAACTGCAGGACGAGGCA
GCGCGGCTATCGTGGCTGGCCACGACGGGCGTTACTTGCGCAGCTGTGCTCGACGTTGTCACTGAAGCGG
GAAGGGACTGGCTGCTATTGGGCGAAGTGCCGGGGCAGGATCTCCTGTCATCTCACCTTGCTCCTGCCGA
GAAAGTATCCATCATGGCTGATGCAATGCGGCGGCTGCATACGCTTGATCCGGCTACCTGCCCATTCGAC
CACCAAGCGAAACATCGCATCGAGCGAGCACGTACTCGGATGGAAGCCGGTCTTGTCGATCAGGATGATC
TGGACGAAGAGCATCAGGGGCTCGCGCCAGCCGAACTGTTCGCCAGGCTCAAGGCGCGCATGCCCGACGG
CGAGGATCTCGTCGTGACCCATGGCGATGCCTGCTTGCCGAATATCATGGTGGAAAATGGCCGCTTTTCT
GGATTCATCGACTGTGGCCGGCTGGGTGTGGCGGACCGCTATCAGGACATAGCGTTGGCTACCCGTGATA
TTGCTGAAGAGCTTGGCGGCGAATGGGCTGACCGCTTCCTCGTGCTTTACGGTATCGCCGCTCCCGATTC
GCAGCGCATCGCCTTCTATCGCCTTCTTGACGAGTTCTTCTGAGCGGGACTCTGGGGTTCGAAATGACCG
ACCAAGCGACGCCCAACCTGCCATCACGAGATTTCGATTCCACCGCCGCCTTCTATGAAAGGTTGGGCTT
CGGAATCGTTTTCCGGGACGCCGGCTGGATGATCCTCCAGCGCGGGGATCTCATGCTGGAGTTCTTCGCC
CACCCCAACTTGTTTATTGCAGCTTATAATGGTTACAAATAAAGCAATAGCATCACAAATTTCACAAATA
AAGCATTTTTTTCACTGCATTCTAGTTGTGGTTTGTCCAAACTCATCAATGTATCTTATCATGTCTGTAT
ACCGTCGACCTCTAGCTAGAGCTTGGCGTAATCATGGTCATAGCTGTTTCCTGTGTGAAATTGTTATCCG
CTCACAATTCCACACAACATACGAGCCGGAAGCATAAAGTGTAAAGCCTGGGGTGCCTAATGAGTGAGCT
AACTCACATTAATTGCGTTGCGCTCACTGCCCGCTTTCCAGTCGGGAAACCTGTCGTGCCAGCTGCATTA
ATGAATCGGCCAACGCGCGGGGAGAGGCGGTTTGCGTATTGGGCGCTCTTCCGCTTCCTCGCTCACTGAC
TCGCTGCGCTCGGTCGTTCGGCTGCGGCGAGCGGTATCAGCTCACTCAAAGGCGGTAATACGGTTATCCA
CAGAATCAGGGGATAACGCAGGAAAGAACATGTGAGCAAAAGGCCAGCAAAAGGCCAGGAACCGTAAAAA
GGCCGCGTTGCTGGCGTTTTTCCATAGGCTCCGCCCCCCTGACGAGCATCACAAAAATCGACGCTCAAGT
CAGAGGTGGCGAAACCCGACAGGACTATAAAGATACCAGGCGTTTCCCCCTGGAAGCTCCCTCGTGCGCT
CTCCTGTTCCGACCCTGCCGCTTACCGGATACCTGTCCGCCTTTCTCCCTTCGGGAAGCGTGGCGCTTTC
TCATAGCTCACGCTGTAGGTATCTCAGTTCGGTGTAGGTCGTTCGCTCCAAGCTGGGCTGTGTGCACGAA
CCCCCCGTTCAGCCCGACCGCTGCGCCTTATCCGGTAACTATCGTCTTGAGTCCAACCCGGTAAGACACG
ACTTATCGCCACTGGCAGCAGCCACTGGTAACAGGATTAGCAGAGCGAGGTATGTAGGCGGTGCTACAGA
GTTCTTGAAGTGGTGGCCTAACTACGGCTACACTAGAAGAACAGTATTTGGTATCTGCGCTCTGCTGAAG
CCAGTTACCTTCGGAAAAAGAGTTGGTAGCTCTTGATCCGGCAAACAAACCACCGCTGGTAGCGGTGGTT
TTTTTGTTTGCAAGCAGCAGATTACGCGCAGAAAAAAAGGATCTCAAGAAGATCCTTTGATCTTTTCTAC
GGGGTCTGACGCTCAGTGGAACGAAAACTCACGTTAAGGGATTTTGGTCATGAGATTATCAAAAAGGATC
TTCACCTAGATCCTTTTAAATTAAAAATGAAGTTTTAAATCAATCTAAAGTATATATGAGTAAACTTGGT
CTGACAGTTACCAATGCTTAATCAGTGAGGCACCTATCTCAGCGATCTGTCTATTTCGTTCATCCATAGT
TGCCTGACTCCCCGTCGTGTAGATAACTACGATACGGGAGGGCTTACCATCTGGCCCCAGTGCTGCAATG
ATACCGCGAGACCCACGCTCACCGGCTCCAGATTTATCAGCAATAAACCAGCCAGCCGGAAGGGCCGAGC
GCAGAAGTGGTCCTGCAACTTTATCCGCCTCCATCCAGTCTATTAATTGTTGCCGGGAAGCTAGAGTAAG
TAGTTCGCCAGTTAATAGTTTGCGCAACGTTGTTGCCATTGCTACAGGCATCGTGGTGTCACGCTCGTCG
TTTGGTATGGCTTCATTCAGCTCCGGTTCCCAACGATCAAGGCGAGTTACATGATCCCCCATGTTGTGCA
AAAAAGCGGTTAGCTCCTTCGGTCCTCCGATCGTTGTCAGAAGTAAGTTGGCCGCAGTGTTATCACTCAT
GGTTATGGCAGCACTGCATAATTCTCTTACTGTCATGCCATCCGTAAGATGCTTTTCTGTGACTGGTGAG
TACTCAACCAAGTCATTCTGAGAATAGTGTATGCGGCGACCGAGTTGCTCTTGCCCGGCGTCAATACGGG
ATAATACCGCGCCACATAGCAGAACTTTAAAAGTGCTCATCATTGGAAAACGTTCTTCGGGGCGAAAACT
CTCAAGGATCTTACCGCTGTTGAGATCCAGTTCGATGTAACCCACTCGTGCACCCAACTGATCTTCAGCA
TCTTTTACTTTCACCAGCGTTTCTGGGTGAGCAAAAACAGGAAGGCAAAATGCCGCAAAAAAGGGAATAA
GGGCGACACGGAAATGTTGAATACTCATACTCTTCCTTTTTCAATATTATTGAAGCATTTATCAGGGTTA
TTGTCTCATGAGCGGATACATATTTGAATGTATTTAGAAAAATAAACAAATAGGGGTTCCGCGCACATTT
CCCCGAAAAGTGCCACCTGACGTCGACGGATCGGGAGATCTCCCGATCCCCTATGGTGCACTCTCAGTAC
AATCTGCTCTGATGCCGCATAGTTAAGCCAGTATCTGCTCCCTGCTTGTGTGTTGGAGGTCGCTGAGTAG
TGCGCGAGCAAAATTTAAGCTACAACAAGGCAAGGCTTGACCGACAATTGCATGAAGAATCTGCTTAGGG
TTAGGCGTTTTGCG
