>Addgene plasmid #100789 | DsRed-CPI-17-T38E-NES | depositor partial sequence | sequence record 197666 | CPI-17 -T38E-NES
CCAAGGTGTACGTGAAGCACCCCGCCGACATCCCCGACTACAAGAAGCTGTCCTTCCCCGAGGGCTTCAA
GTGGGAGCGCGTGATGAACTTCGAGGACGGCGGCGTGGCGACCGTGACCCAGGACTCCTCCCTGCAGGAC
GGCTGCTTCATCTACAAGGTGAAGTTCATCGGCGTGAACTTCCCCTCCGACGGCCCCGTGATGCAGAAGA
AGACCATGGGCTGGGAGGCCTCCACCGAGCGCCTGTACCCCCGCGACGGCGTGCTGAAGGGCGAGACCCA
CAAGGCCCTGAAGCTGAAGGACGGCGGCCACTACCTGGTGGAGTTCAAGTCCATCTACATGGCCAAGAAG
CCCGTGCAGCTGCCCGGCTACTACTACGTGGACGCCAAGCTGGACATCACCTCCCACAACGAGGACTACA
CCATCGTGGAGCAGTACGAGCGCACCGAGGGCCGCCACCACCTGTTCCTGGAATTCATGGCAGCTCAGCG
GCTGGGCAAGCGCGTGCTGAGCAAGCTGCAGTCTCCATCGCGGGCCCGCGGGCCAGGGGGCAGTCCCGGG
GGGCTGCAGAAGCGGCACGCGCGCGTCGAGGTCAAGTATGACCGGCGGGAGCTGCAGCGGCGGCTGGACG
TGGAGAAGTGGATCGACGGGCGCCTGGAGGAGCTGTACCGCGGCATGGAGGCAGACATGCCCGATGAGAT
CAACATTGATGAATTGTTGGAGTTAGAGAGTGAAGAGGAGAGAAGCCGGAAAATCCAGGGACTCCTGAAG
TCATGTGGGAAACCTGTCGAGGACTTCATCCAGGAGCTGCTGGCAAAGCTTCAAGGCCTCCACAGGCAGC
CCGGCCTCCGCCAGCCAAGCCCCTCCCACGACGGCAGCCTCAGCCCCCTCCAGGACCGGGCCCGGACTGC
TCACCCCCTGGCCCTGAAGCTGGCCGGCCTGGACATCGGCAGCTGACTCGAGC
